>Addgene plasmid #162915 | C234-E26: attB2r-Halotag-attB3 | addgene full sequence | sequence record 333257 | Addgene NGS Result
CCGCCACCCTCCGGGCCGTTGCTTCACAACGTTCAAATCCGCTCCCGGCGGATTTGTCCTACTCAGGAGA
GCGTTCACCGACAAACAACAGATAAAACGAAAGGCCCAGTCTTCCGACTGAGCCTTTCGTTTTATTTGAT
GCCTGGCAGTTCCCTACTCTCGCGTTAACGCTAGCATGGATGTTTTCCCAGTCACGACGTTGTAAAACGA
CGGCCAGTCTTAAAATTCGAGCTCGGTCCGAGGATCCTACAGGTCACTAATACCATCTAAGTAGTTGATT
CATAGTGACTGGATATGTTGTGTTTTACAGTATTATGTAGTCTGTTTTTTATGCAAAATCTAATTTAATA
TATTGATATTTATATCACCTTACGTTTCTCGTTCAGCTTTCTTGTACAAAGTGGGCGGCGCAGAAATCGG
TACTGGCTTTCCATTCGACCCCCATTATGTGGAAGTCCTGGGCGAGCGCATGCACTACGTCGATGTTGGT
CCGCGCGATGGCACCCCTGTGCTGTTCCTGCACGGTAACCCGACCTCCTCCTACGTGTGGCGCAACATCA
TCCCGCATGTTGCACCGACCCATCGCTGCATTGCTCCAGACCTGATCGGTATGGGCAAATCCGACAAACC
AGACCTGGGTTATTTCTTCGACGACCACGTCCGCTTCATGGATGCCTTCATCGAAGCCCTGGGTCTGGAA
GAGGTCGTCCTGGTCATTCACGACTGGGGCTCCGCTCTGGGTTTCCACTGGGCCAAGCGCAATCCAGAGC
GCGTCAAAGGTATTGCATTTATGGAGTTCATCCGCCCTATCCCGACCTGGGACGAATGGCCAGAATTTGC
CCGCGAGACCTTCCAGGCCTTCCGCACCACCGACGTCGGCCGCAAGCTGATCATCGATCAGAACGTTTTT
ATCGAGGGTACGCTGCCGATGGGTGTCGTCCGCCCGCTGACTGAAGTCGAGATGGACCATTACCGCGAGC
CGTTCCTGAATCCTGTTGACCGCGAGCCACTGTGGCGCTTCCCAAACGAGCTGCCAATCGCCGGTGAGCC
AGCGAACATCGTCGCGCTGGTCGAAGAATACATGGACTGGCTGCACCAGTCCCCTGTCCCGAAGCTGCTG
TTCTGGGGCACCCCAGGCGTTCTGATCCCACCGGCCGAAGCCGCTCGCCTGGCCAAAAGCCTGCCTAACT
GCAAGGCTGTGGACATCGGCCCGGGTCTGAATCTGCTGCAAGAAGACAACCCGGACCTGATCGGCAGCGA
GATCGCGCGCTGGCTGTCGACGCTCGAGATTTCCGGCGAGCCAACCACTGAGGATCTGTACTTTCAGAGC
GATAACGCGATCGCCTAATAATCAACTTTATTATACAAAGTTGGCATTATAGGAAAGCATTGCTTATCAA
TTTGTTGCAACGAACAGGTCACTATCAGTCAAAATAAAATCATTATTTGCATGCAAGCTTAGATCCTCTA
GACCAGCCAGGACAGAAATGCCTCGACTTCGCTGCTACCCAAGGTTGCCGGGTGACGCACACCGTGGAAA
CGGATGAAGGCACGAACCCAGTGGACATAAGCCTGTTCGGTTCGTAAGCTGTAATGCAAGTAGCGTATGC
GCTCACGCAACTGGTCCAGAACCTTGACCGAACGCAGCGGTGGTAACGGCGCAGTGGCGGTTTTCATGGC
TTGTTATGACTGTTTTTTTGGGGTACAGTCTATGCCTCGGGCATCCAAGCAGCAAGCGCGTTACGCCGTG
GGTCGATGTTTGATGTTATGGAGCAGCAACGATGTTACGCAGCAGGGCAGTCGCCCTAAAACAAAGTTAA
ACATTATGAGGGAAGCGGTGATCGCCGAAGTATCGACTCAACTATCAGAGGTAGTTGGCGTCATCGAGCG
CCATCTCGAACCGACGTTGCTGGCCGTACATTTGTACGGCTCCGCAGTGGATGGCGGCCTGAAGCCACAC
AGTGATATTGATTTGCTGGTTACGGTGACCGTAAGGCTTGATGAAACAACGCGGCGAGCTTTGATCAACG
ACCTTTTGGAAACTTCGGCTTCCCCTGGAGAGAGCGAGATTCTCCGCGCTGTAGAAGTCACCATTGTTGT
GCACGACGACATCATTCCGTGGCGTTATCCAGCTAAGCGCGAACTGCAATTTGGAGAATGGCAGCGCAAT
GACATTCTTGCAGGTATCTTCGAGCCAGCCACGATCGACATTGATCTGGCTATCTTGCTGACAAAAGCAA
GAGAACATAGCGTTGCCTTGGTAGGTCCAGCGGCGGAGGAACTCTTTGATCCGGTTCCTGAACAGGATCT
ATTTGAGGCGCTAAATGAAACCTTAACGCTATGGAACTCGCCGCCCGACTGGGCTGGCGATGAGCGAAAT
GTAGTGCTTACGTTGTCCCGCATTTGGTACAGCGCAGTAACCGGCAAAATCGCGCCGAAGGATGTCGCTG
CCGACTGGGCAATGGAGCGCCTGCCGGCCCAGTATCAGCCCGTCATACTTGAAGCTAGACAGGCTTATCT
TGGACAAGAAGAAGATCGCTTGGCCTCGCGCGCAGATCAGTTGGAAGAATTTGTCCACTACGTGAAAGGC
GAGATCACCAAGGTAGTCGGCAAATAACCCTCGAGCCACCCATGACCAAAATCCCTTAACGTGAGTTACG
CGTCGTTCCACTGAGCGTCAGACCCCGTAGAAAAGATCAAAGATCTTCTTGAGATCCTTTTTTTCTGCGC
GTAATCTGCTGCTTGCAAACAAAAAAACCACCGCTACCAGCGGTGGTTTGTTTGCCGGATCAAGAGCTAC
CAACTCTTTTTCCGAAGGTAACTGGCTTCAGCAGAGCGCAGATACCAAATACTGTTCTTCTAGTGTAGCC
GTAGTTAGGCCACCACTTCAAGAACTCTGTAGCACCGCCTACATACCTCGCTCTGCTAATCCTGTTACCA
GTGGCTGCTGCCAGTGGCGATAAGTCGTGTCTTACCGGGTTGGACTCAAGACGATAGTTACCGGATAAGG
CGCAGCGGTCGGGCTGAACGGGGGGTTCGTGCACACAGCCCAGCTTGGAGCGAACGACCTACACCGAACT
GAGATACCTACAGCGTGAGCTATGAGAAAGCGCCACGCTTCCCGAAGGGAGAAAGGCGGACAGGTATCCG
GTAAGCGGCAGGGTCGGAACAGGAGAGCGCACGAGGGAGCTTCCAGGGGGAAACGCCTGGTATCTTTATA
GTCCTGTCGGGTTTCGCCACCTCTGACTTGAGCGTCGATTTTTGTGATGCTCGTCAGGGGGGCGGAGCCT
ATGGAAAAACGCCAGCAACGCGGCCTTTTTACGGTTCCTGGCCTTTTGCTGGCCTTTTGCTCACATGTTC
TTTCCTGCGTTATCCCCTGATTCTGTGGATAACCGTATTACCGCCTTTGAGTGAGCTGATACCGCTCGCC
GCAGCCGAACGACCGAGCGCAGCGAGTCAGTGAGCGAGGAAGCGGAAGAGCGCCCAATACGCAAACCGCC
TCTCCCCGCGCGTTGGCCGATTCATTAATGCAGCTGGCACGACAGGTTTCCCGACTGGAAAGCGGGCAGT
GAGCGCAACGCAATTAATACGCGTACCGCTAGCCAGGAAGAGTTTGTAGAAACGCAAAAAGGCCATCCGT
CAGGATGGCCTTCTGCTTAGTTTGATGCCTGGCAGTTTATGGCGGGCGTCCTGC
Features (pLannotate 1.2.2; 14 found; start..end, strand, type, name):
     92..135     +  terminator     rrnB T1 terminator: Escherichia coli rrnB; transcription terminator T1 from the E. coli rrnB gene
    182..218     -  CDS            lacZα (fragment): LacZα fragment of β-galactosidase; lacZ fragment
    281..402     -  protein_bind   attR3: mutant version of attR; recombination site for the Gateway® LR reaction LR Clonase™
    384..404     -  protein_bind   attB2: mutant version of attB; core recombination site for the Gateway® BP reaction BP Clonase™
    410..1297    +  CDS            HaloTag®: modified bacterial dehalogenase that forms covalent bonds with chloroalkane derivatives
   1310..1330    +  CDS            TEV site: tobacco etch virus (TEV) protease recognition and cleavage site
   1353..1373    -  protein_bind   attB3: mutant version of attB; core recombination site for the Gateway® BP reaction BP Clonase™
   1364..1449    -  protein_bind   attL2 (fragment): mutant version of attL; recombination site for the Gateway® LR reaction LR Clonase™
   1564..1587    +  promoter       Pc promoter (fragment): intI1 (promoter lies within the coding sequence); class 1 integron promoter
   1763..1819    +  CDS            GmR (fragment): gentamycin acetyltransferase; aacC1; confers resistance to gentamycin
   1826..2617    +  CDS            SmR: aminoglycoside adenylyltransferase (Murphy, 1985); aadA; confers resistance to spectinomycin and streptomycin
   2709..3297    +  rep_origin     ori: high-copy-number ColE1/pMB1/pBR322/pUC origin of replication
   3480..3572    +  CDS            lacI (fragment): lac repressor; lacI; The lac repressor binds to the lac operator to inhibit transcription in E. coli. This inhibition can be relieved by adding lactose or isopropyl-β-D-thiogalactopyranoside (IPTG).
   3627..3654    -  terminator     rrnB T2 terminator: transcription terminator T2 from the E. coli rrnB gene
