[The description below was written by a language model from this plasmid's Addgene catalogue record and pLannotate feature annotations shown in this document.]
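Description:
C234-E26: attB2r-Halotag-attB3 is a small (about 3.7 kb) Gateway entry clone built in the pDonr257 donor backbone and intended for multi-fragment (MultiSite-style) recombinational assembly in E. coli. It replicates from a high-copy ColE1/pUC-type origin and is selected with spectinomycin through an aadA (SmR) aminoglycoside adenylyltransferase gene. Fragments of a class 1 integron Pc promoter and a gentamicin acetyltransferase gene lie just upstream of this marker and appear to be remnants of the resistance cassette's origin. rrnB T1 and T2 terminators flank the cloning region and insulate it from read-through transcription. Short lacZα and lacI fragments are also annotated; these appear to be non-functional backbone leftovers.

The payload is a synthetic HaloTag coding sequence, a modified bacterial dehalogenase that forms a covalent bond with chloroalkane ligands, allowing fluorescent labelling, immobilisation or capture of fusion proteins. A TEV protease recognition site is annotated immediately downstream of the HaloTag sequence, although the record does not explain its intended role in that position. The cassette is bracketed by recombination sites of the att2 (reversed) and att3 specificities. The automated annotation labels these as attR3/attB2 and attB3/attL2 fragments, which reflects the hybrid sites generated by a BP reaction rather than precise identities. No promoter drives the insert, as expected for an entry clone. In an LR reaction the module is joined downstream of a gene-of-interest entry clone carrying a compatible att2 site and transferred into a destination vector, yielding expression constructs for C-terminal HaloTag fusion proteins as part of a combinatorial clone-assembly system.
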