Addgene plasmid #162915: C234-E26: attB2r-Halotag-attB3
Purpose: Gateway attB2r/attB3 entry clone for construction of C-terminal Halotag fusion proteins
Depositing lab: Dominic Esposito. Depositing organization: National Cancer Institute (NCI). Publication: Combinatorial assembly of clone libraries using site-specific recombination. Wall VE, Garvey LA, Mehalko JL, Procter LV, Esposito D. Methods Mol Biol. 2014;1116:193-208. doi: 10.1007/978-1-62703-764-8_14. PubMed 24395366.
Backbone
  Vector backbone: pDonr257
  Vector type: Synthetic Biology
Growth in bacteria
  Bacterial resistance: Spectinomycin, 50 μg/mL
  Growth temperature: 37°C
  Growth strain: DH5alpha
  Copy number: High Copy
Gene/Insert
  Gene/Insert name: Halotag
  Species: Synthetic
  Cloning method: Gateway Cloning
Terms and licenses: Academic/Nonprofit Terms; Industry Terms: Not Available to Industry
How to cite: C234-E26: attB2r-Halotag-attB3 was a gift from Dominic Esposito (Addgene plasmid # 162915 ; http://n2t.net/addgene:162915 ; RRID:Addgene_162915)
